Addgene plasmid #75813: STKLD1 gRNA (BRDN0001162456)
Purpose: 3rd generation lentiviral gRNA plasmid targeting human STKLD1
Depositing lab: John Doench & David Root. Depositing organization: Broad Institute. Publication: Optimized sgRNA design to maximize activity and minimize off-target effects of CRISPR-Cas9. Doench JG, Fusi N, Sullender M, Hegde M, Vaimberg EW, Donovan KF, Smith I, Tothova Z, Wilen C, Orchard R, Virgin HW, Listgarten J, Root DE. Nat Biotechnol. 2016 Jan 18. doi: 10.1038/nbt.3437. PubMed 26780180.
Backbone
  Vector backbone: lentiGuide-Puro
  Backbone manufacturer: Zhang Lab (Addgene plasmid # 52963)
  Vector type: Mammalian Expression, Lentiviral, CRISPR
  Selectable markers: Puromycin
Growth in bacteria
  Bacterial resistance: Ampicillin, 100 μg/mL
  Growth temperature: 37°C
  Growth strain: DH5alpha
  Copy number: High Copy
Gene/Insert
  Gene/Insert name: STKLD1 (alt names: STKLD1; NM_153710.4)
  gRNA/shRNA sequence: GACCATGGAGCTACATGACA
  Species: H. sapiens (human)
  Entrez Gene: C9orf96 (a.k.a. Sk521, SgK071, MGC43306, RP11-244N20.8)
  Promoter: hU6
  Cloning method: Unknown
  Sequencing primers: 5′ U6-F; 3′ pS2-R
Terms and licenses: Academic/Nonprofit Terms; Industry Terms: Not Available to Industry
Depositor comments: The gRNA was designed to target the following Genbank reference sequence(s): NM_153710.4. Note that this plasmid does NOT contain Cas9. It should be used in conjunction with lentiCas9-Blast (Addgene #52962) or otherwise with cell lines already expressing Cas9. Browse the full kinome gRNA library at http://www.addgene.org/pooled-library/broadgpp-human-kinome/ or visit http://www.broadinstitute.org/rnai/public/ for detailed protocols and information.
How to cite: STKLD1 gRNA (BRDN0001162456) was a gift from John Doench & David Root (Addgene plasmid # 75813 ; http://n2t.net/addgene:75813 ; RRID:Addgene_75813)
