[The description below was written by a language model from this plasmid's Addgene catalogue record and pLannotate feature annotations shown in this document.]
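Description:
STKLD1 gRNA (BRDN0001162456) is a third-generation lentiviral CRISPR guide plasmid built on the lentiGuide-Puro backbone and designed to target the human gene STKLD1 (also recorded as C9orf96 or SgK071). The assembled sequence is 8,323 nt. In bacteria it is maintained through a high-copy ColE1/pUC-type origin and selected with ampicillin via the β-lactamase gene. An f1 origin, an SV40 origin and leftover lac and T7/T3 promoter elements from the parental cloning vector are also annotated.

The lentiviral transfer cassette begins with an RSV promoter fused to a truncated HIV-1 5' LTR, which drives Tat-independent production of genomic RNA in packaging cells. It is followed by the Ψ packaging signal, a gag fragment and the Rev response element. It ends in a ΔU3 self-inactivating 3' LTR with an SV40 polyadenylation signal downstream.

Between the LTRs, a human U6 RNA polymerase III promoter transcribes the STKLD1-specific spacer joined to the Streptococcus pyogenes Cas9 guide RNA scaffold. A cPPT/CTS element follows, which aids nuclear import of the viral genome. Next, an EF-1α core promoter with its intron A expresses puromycin N-acetyltransferase for selection of transduced mammalian cells. A WPRE enhances expression of this transcript.

The plasmid does not encode Cas9. It is intended for use with a separate Cas9 lentiviral vector or in cell lines that already express Cas9. The guide belongs to a human kinome gRNA collection whose guides were designed with rules optimised for on-target activity and reduced off-target effects. It is suited to knockout of STKLD1 in human cells.
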