Features (pLannotate 1.2.2; 29 found; start..end, strand, type, name):
     14..80      +  CDS            small t antigen (fragment): SV40 (simian virus 40) small t antigen
    106..317     +  promoter       EF-1α core promoter: core promoter for human elongation factor EF-1α
    318..1256    +  intron         EF-1α intron A: intron upstream of the start codon of human EF-1α
   1278..1877    +  CDS            PuroR (fragment): puromycin N-acetyltransferase; pac from Streptomyces; confers resistance to puromycin
   1893..2481    +  misc_feature   WPRE: woodchuck hepatitis virus posttranscriptional regulatory element
   2532..2551    +  misc_feature   cPPT/CTS (fragment): central polypurine tract and central termination sequence of HIV-1
   2553..2786    +  LTR            3' LTR (ΔU3): self-inactivating 3' long terminal repeat (LTR) from HIV-1
   2864..2985    +  polyA_signal   SV40 poly(A) signal: SV40 polyadenylation signal
   3025..3160    +  rep_origin     SV40 ori: SV40 origin of replication
   3181..3199    -  promoter       T7 promoter: promoter for bacteriophage T7 RNA polymerase
   3207..3362    +  CDS            lacZα (fragment): LacZα fragment of β-galactosidase; lacZ fragment
   3367..3795    +  rep_origin     f1 ori (sequence partly withheld): f1 bacteriophage origin of replication; arrow indicates direction of (+) strand synthesis
   3848..3952    +  promoter       AmpR promoter: bla
   3953..4813    +  CDS            AmpR: β-lactamase; bla; confers resistance to ampicillin, carbenicillin, and related antibiotics
   4984..5572    +  rep_origin     ori: high-copy-number ColE1/pMB1/pBR322/pUC origin of replication
   5755..5847    +  CDS            lacI (fragment): lac repressor; lacI; The lac repressor binds to the lac operator to inhibit transcription in E. coli. This inhibition can be relieved by adding lactose or isopropyl-β-D-thiogalactopyranoside (IPTG).
   5860..5881    +  protein_bind   CAP binding site: CAP binding activates transcription in the presence of cAMP. E. coli catabolite activator protein
   5896..5926    +  promoter       lac promoter: promoter for the E. coli lac operon
   5934..5950    +  protein_bind   lac operator: The lac repressor binds to the lac operator to inhibit transcription in E. coli. This inhibition can be relieved by adding lactose or isopropyl-β-D-thiogalactopyranoside (IPTG). lac repressor encoded by lacI
   5995..6013    +  promoter       T3 promoter: promoter for bacteriophage T3 RNA polymerase
   6041..6267    +  promoter       RSV promoter: Rous sarcoma virus enhancer/promoter
   6268..6448    +  LTR            5' LTR (truncated): truncated 5' long terminal repeat (LTR) from HIV-1
   6495..6620    +  misc_feature   HIV-1 Ψ: packaging signal of human immunodeficiency virus type 1
   6604..6967    +  CDS            HIV-1 gag (fragment): gag protein from human immunodeficiency virus 1; gag
   7113..7346    +  misc_feature   RRE: The Rev response element (RRE) of HIV-1 allows for Rev-dependent mRNA export from the nucleus to the cytoplasm.
   7723..7749    +  CDS            Rev (fragment): human immunodeficiency virus 1 (HIV-1) Rev protein; rev; enhances nuclear export of unspliced and incompletely spliced viral mRNAs
   7753..7993    +  promoter       U6 promoter: RNA polymerase III promoter for human U6 snRNA
   8023..8098    +  misc_RNA       gRNA scaffold: guide RNA scaffold for the Streptococcus pyogenes CRISPR/Cas9 system
   8154..8271    +  misc_feature   cPPT/CTS: central polypurine tract and central termination sequence of HIV-1
>Addgene plasmid #75813 | STKLD1 gRNA (BRDN0001162456) | addgene full sequence | sequence record 184618 | Addgene Assembled Sequence
CCCGGGTGCAAAGATGGATAAAGTTTTAAACAGAGAGGAATCTTTGCAGCTAATGGACCTTCTAGGTCTT
GAAAGGAGTGGGAATTGGCTCCGGTGCCCGTCAGTGGGCAGAGCGCACATCGCCCACAGTCCCCGAGAAG
TTGGGGGGAGGGGTCGGCAATTGATCCGGTGCCTAGAGAAGGTGGCGCGGGGTAAACTGGGAAAGTGATG
TCGTGTACTGGCTCCGCCTTTTTCCCGAGGGTGGGGGAGAACCGTATATAAGTGCAGTAGTCGCCGTGAA
CGTTCTTTTTCGCAACGGGTTTGCCGCCAGAACACAGGTAAGTGCCGTGTGTGGTTCCCGCGGGCCTGGC
CTCTTTACGGGTTATGGCCCTTGCGTGCCTTGAATTACTTCCACCTGGCTGCAGTACGTGATTCTTGATC
CCGAGCTTCGGGTTGGAAGTGGGTGGGAGAGTTCGAGGCCTTGCGCTTAAGGAGCCCCTTCGCCTCGTGC
TTGAGTTGAGGCCTGGCCTGGGCGCTGGGGCCGCCGCGTGCGAATCTGGTGGCACCTTCGCGCCTGTCTC
GCTGCTTTCGATAAGTCTCTAGCCATTTAAAATTTTTGATGACCTGCTGCGACGCTTTTTTTCTGGCAAG
ATAGTCTTGTAAATGCGGGCCAAGATCTGCACACTGGTATTTCGGTTTTTGGGGCCGCGGGCGGCGACGG
GGCCCGTGCGTCCCAGCGCACATGTTCGGCGAGGCGGGGCCTGCGAGCGCGGCCACCGAGAATCGGACGG
GGGTAGTCTCAAGCTGGCCGGCCTGCTCTGGTGCCTGGCCTCGCGCCGCCGTGTATCGCCCCGCCCTGGG
CGGCAAGGCTGGCCCGGTCGGCACCAGTTGCGTGAGCGGAAAGATGGCCGCTTCCCGGCCCTGCTGCAGG
GAGCTCAAAATGGAGGACGCGGCGCTCGGGAGAGCGGGCGGGTGAGTCACCCACACAAAGGAAAAGGGCC
TTTCCGTCCTCAGCCGTCGCTTCATGTGACTCCACGGAGTACCGGGCGCCGTCCAGGCACCTCGATTAGT
TCTCGAGCTTTTGGAGTACGTCGTCTTTAGGTTGGGGGGAGGGGTTTTATGCGATGGAGTTTCCCCACAC
TGAGTGGGTGGAGACTGAAGTTAGGCCAGCTTGGCACTTGATGTAATTCTCCTTGGAATTTGCCCTTTTT
GAGTTTGGATCTTGGTTCATTCTCAAGCCTCAGACAGTGGTTCAAAGTTTTTTTCTTCCATTTCAGGTGT
CGTGACGTACGGCCACCATGACCGAGTACAAGCCCACGGTGCGCCTCGCCACCCGCGACGACGTCCCCAG
GGCCGTACGCACCCTCGCCGCCGCGTTCGCCGACTACCCCGCCACGCGCCACACCGTCGATCCGGACCGC
CACATCGAGCGGGTCACCGAGCTGCAAGAACTCTTCCTCACGCGCGTCGGGCTCGACATCGGCAAGGTGT
GGGTCGCGGACGACGGCGCCGCCGTGGCGGTCTGGACCACGCCGGAGAGCGTCGAAGCGGGGGCGGTGTT
CGCCGAGATCGGCCCGCGCATGGCCGAGTTGAGCGGTTCCCGGCTGGCCGCGCAGCAACAGATGGAAGGC
CTCCTGGCGCCGCACCGGCCCAAGGAGCCCGCGTGGTTCCTGGCCACCGTCGGAGTCTCGCCCGACCACC
AGGGCAAGGGTCTGGGCAGCGCCGTCGTGCTCCCCGGAGTGGAGGCGGCCGAGCGCGCCGGGGTGCCCGC
CTTCCTGGAGACCTCCGCGCCCCGCAACCTCCCCTTCTACGAGCGGCTCGGCTTCACCGTCACCGCCGAC
GTCGAGGTGCCCGAAGGACCGCGCACCTGGTGCATGACCCGCAAGCCCGGTGCCTGAACGCGTTAAGTCG
ACAATCAACCTCTGGATTACAAAATTTGTGAAAGATTGACTGGTATTCTTAACTATGTTGCTCCTTTTAC
GCTATGTGGATACGCTGCTTTAATGCCTTTGTATCATGCTATTGCTTCCCGTATGGCTTTCATTTTCTCC
TCCTTGTATAAATCCTGGTTGCTGTCTCTTTATGAGGAGTTGTGGCCCGTTGTCAGGCAACGTGGCGTGG
TGTGCACTGTGTTTGCTGACGCAACCCCCACTGGTTGGGGCATTGCCACCACCTGTCAGCTCCTTTCCGG
GACTTTCGCTTTCCCCCTCCCTATTGCCACGGCGGAACTCATCGCCGCCTGCCTTGCCCGCTGCTGGACA
GGGGCTCGGCTGTTGGGCACTGACAATTCCGTGGTGTTGTCGGGGAAATCATCGTCCTTTCCTTGGCTGC
TCGCCTGTGTTGCCACCTGGATTCTGCGCGGGACGTCCTTCTGCTACGTCCCTTCGGCCCTCAATCCAGC
GGACCTTCCTTCCCGCGGCCTGCTGCCGGCTCTGCGGCCTCTTCCGCGTCTTCGCCTTCGCCCTCAGACG
AGTCGGATCTCCCTTTGGGCCGCCTCCCCGCGTCGACTTTAAGACCAATGACTTACAAGGCAGCTGTAGA
TCTTAGCCACTTTTTAAAAGAAAAGGGGGGACTGGAAGGGCTAATTCACTCCCAACGAAGACAAGATCTG
CTTTTTGCTTGTACTGGGTCTCTCTGGTTAGACCAGATCTGAGCCTGGGAGCTCTCTGGCTAACTAGGGA
ACCCACTGCTTAAGCCTCAATAAAGCTTGCCTTGAGTGCTTCAAGTAGTGTGTGCCCGTCTGTTGTGTGA
CTCTGGTAACTAGAGATCCCTCAGACCCTTTTAGTCAGTGTGGAAAATCTCTAGCAGTACGTATAGTAGT
TCATGTCATCTTATTATTCAGTATTTATAACTTGCAAAGAAATGAATATCAGAGAGTGAGAGGAACTTGT
TTATTGCAGCTTATAATGGTTACAAATAAAGCAATAGCATCACAAATTTCACAAATAAAGCATTTTTTTC
ACTGCATTCTAGTTGTGGTTTGTCCAAACTCATCAATGTATCTTATCATGTCTGGCTCTAGCTATCCCGC
CCCTAACTCCGCCCATCCCGCCCCTAACTCCGCCCAGTTCCGCCCATTCTCCGCCCCATGGCTGACTAAT
TTTTTTTATTTATGCAGAGGCCGAGGCCGCCTCGGCCTCTGAGCTATTCCAGAAGTAGTGAGGAGGCTTT
TTTGGAGGCCTAGGGACGTACCCAATTCGCCCTATAGTGAGTCGTATTACGCGCGCTCACTGGCCGTCGT
TTTACAACGTCGTGACTGGGAAAACCCTGGCGTTACCCAACTTAATCGCCTTGCAGCACATCCCCCTTTC
GCCAGCTGGCGTAATAGCGAAGAGGCCCGCACCGATCGCCCTTCCCAACAGTTGCGCAGCCTGAATGGCG
AATGGG
[124 nt withheld, positions 3367-3490]
C
[91 nt withheld, positions 3492-3582]
A
[49 nt withheld, positions 3584-3632]
CCTTTGACGTTGGAGTCCACGTTCTTT
[37 nt withheld, positions 3660-3696]
ACCCTATCTCGGTCTATTCTTTTGATTTATAAGGGATTTTGCCGATTTCGGCCTATTGGTTAAAAAATGA
GCTGATTTAACAAAAATTTAACGCGAATTTTAACAAAATATTAACGCTTACAATTTAGGTGGCACTTTTC
GGGGAAATGTGCGCGGAACCCCTATTTGTTTATTTTTCTAAATACATTCAAATATGTATCCGCTCATGAG
ACAATAACCCTGATAAATGCTTCAATAATATTGAAAAAGGAAGAGTATGAGTATTCAACATTTCCGTGTC
GCCCTTATTCCCTTTTTTGCGGCATTTTGCCTTCCTGTTTTTGCTCACCCAGAAACGCTGGTGAAAGTAA
AAGATGCTGAAGATCAGTTGGGTGCACGAGTGGGTTACATCGAACTGGATCTCAACAGCGGTAAGATCCT
TGAGAGTTTTCGCCCCGAAGAACGTTTTCCAATGATGAGCACTTTTAAAGTTCTGCTATGTGGCGCGGTA
TTATCCCGTATTGACGCCGGGCAAGAGCAACTCGGTCGCCGCATACACTATTCTCAGAATGACTTGGTTG
AGTACTCACCAGTCACAGAAAAGCATCTTACGGATGGCATGACAGTAAGAGAATTATGCAGTGCTGCCAT
AACCATGAGTGATAACACTGCGGCCAACTTACTTCTGACAACGATCGGAGGACCGAAGGAGCTAACCGCT
TTTTTGCACAACATGGGGGATCATGTAACTCGCCTTGATCGTTGGGAACCGGAGCTGAATGAAGCCATAC
CAAACGACGAGCGTGACACCACGATGCCTGTAGCAATGGCAACAACGTTGCGCAAACTATTAACTGGCGA
ACTACTTACTCTAGCTTCCCGGCAACAATTAATAGACTGGATGGAGGCGGATAAAGTTGCAGGACCACTT
CTGCGCTCGGCCCTTCCGGCTGGCTGGTTTATTGCTGATAAATCTGGAGCCGGTGAGCGTGGGTCTCGCG
GTATCATTGCAGCACTGGGGCCAGATGGTAAGCCCTCCCGTATCGTAGTTATCTACACGACGGGGAGTCA
GGCAACTATGGATGAACGAAATAGACAGATCGCTGAGATAGGTGCCTCACTGATTAAGCATTGGTAACTG
TCAGACCAAGTTTACTCATATATACTTTAGATTGATTTAAAACTTCATTTTTAATTTAAAAGGATCTAGG
TGAAGATCCTTTTTGATAATCTCATGACCAAAATCCCTTAACGTGAGTTTTCGTTCCACTGAGCGTCAGA
CCCCGTAGAAAAGATCAAAGGATCTTCTTGAGATCCTTTTTTTCTGCGCGTAATCTGCTGCTTGCAAACA
AAAAAACCACCGCTACCAGCGGTGGTTTGTTTGCCGGATCAAGAGCTACCAACTCTTTTTCCGAAGGTAA
CTGGCTTCAGCAGAGCGCAGATACCAAATACTGTTCTTCTAGTGTAGCCGTAGTTAGGCCACCACTTCAA
GAACTCTGTAGCACCGCCTACATACCTCGCTCTGCTAATCCTGTTACCAGTGGCTGCTGCCAGTGGCGAT
AAGTCGTGTCTTACCGGGTTGGACTCAAGACGATAGTTACCGGATAAGGCGCAGCGGTCGGGCTGAACGG
GGGGTTCGTGCACACAGCCCAGCTTGGAGCGAACGACCTACACCGAACTGAGATACCTACAGCGTGAGCT
ATGAGAAAGCGCCACGCTTCCCGAAGGGAGAAAGGCGGACAGGTATCCGGTAAGCGGCAGGGTCGGAACA
GGAGAGCGCACGAGGGAGCTTCCAGGGGGAAACGCCTGGTATCTTTATAGTCCTGTCGGGTTTCGCCACC
TCTGACTTGAGCGTCGATTTTTGTGATGCTCGTCAGGGGGGCGGAGCCTATGGAAAAACGCCAGCAACGC
GGCCTTTTTACGGTTCCTGGCCTTTTGCTGGCCTTTTGCTCACATGTTCTTTCCTGCGTTATCCCCTGAT
TCTGTGGATAACCGTATTACCGCCTTTGAGTGAGCTGATACCGCTCGCCGCAGCCGAACGACCGAGCGCA
GCGAGTCAGTGAGCGAGGAAGCGGAAGAGCGCCCAATACGCAAACCGCCTCTCCCCGCGCGTTGGCCGAT
TCATTAATGCAGCTGGCACGACAGGTTTCCCGACTGGAAAGCGGGCAGTGAGCGCAACGCAATTAATGTG
AGTTAGCTCACTCATTAGGCACCCCAGGCTTTACACTTTATGCTTCCGGCTCGTATGTTGTGTGGAATTG
TGAGCGGATAACAATTTCACACAGGAAACAGCTATGACCATGATTACGCCAAGCGCGCAATTAACCCTCA
CTAAAGGGAACAAAAGCTGGAGCTGCAAGCTTAATGTAGTCTTATGCAATACTCTTGTAGTCTTGCAACA
TGGTAACGATGAGTTAGCAACATGCCTTACAAGGAGAGAAAAAGCACCGTGCATGCCGATTGGTGGAAGT
AAGGTGGTACGATCGTGCCTTATTAGGAAGGCAACAGACGGGTCTGACATGGATTGGACGAACCACTGAA
TTGCCGCATTGCAGAGATATTGTATTTAAGTGCCTAGCTCGATACATAAACGGGTCTCTCTGGTTAGACC
AGATCTGAGCCTGGGAGCTCTCTGGCTAACTAGGGAACCCACTGCTTAAGCCTCAATAAAGCTTGCCTTG
AGTGCTTCAAGTAGTGTGTGCCCGTCTGTTGTGTGACTCTGGTAACTAGAGATCCCTCAGACCCTTTTAG
TCAGTGTGGAAAATCTCTAGCAGTGGCGCCCGAACAGGGACTTGAAAGCGAAAGGGAAACCAGAGGAGCT
CTCTCGACGCAGGACTCGGCTTGCTGAAGCGCGCACGGCAAGAGGCGAGGGGCGGCGACTGGTGAGTACG
CCAAAAATTTTGACTAGCGGAGGCTAGAAGGAGAGAGATGGGTGCGAGAGCGTCAGTATTAAGCGGGGGA
GAATTAGATCGCGATGGGAAAAAATTCGGTTAAGGCCAGGGGGAAAGAAAAAATATAAATTAAAACATAT
AGTATGGGCAAGCAGGGAGCTAGAACGATTCGCAGTTAATCCTGGCCTGTTAGAAACATCAGAAGGCTGT
AGACAAATACTGGGACAGCTACAACCATCCCTTCAGACAGGATCAGAAGAACTTAGATCATTATATAATA
CAGTAGCAACCCTCTATTGTGTGCATCAAAGGATAGAGATAAAAGACACCAAGGAAGCTTTAGACAAGAT
AGAGGAAGAGCAAAACAAAAGTAAGACCACCGCACAGCAAGCGGCCGCTGATCTTCAGACCTGGAGGAGG
AGATATGAGGGACAATTGGAGAAGTGAATTATATAAATATAAAGTAGTAAAAATTGAACCATTAGGAGTA
GCACCCACCAAGGCAAAGAGAAGAGTGGTGCAGAGAGAAAAAAGAGCAGTGGGAATAGGAGCTTTGTTCC
TTGGGTTCTTGGGAGCAGCAGGAAGCACTATGGGCGCAGCGTCAATGACGCTGACGGTACAGGCCAGACA
ATTATTGTCTGGTATAGTGCAGCAGCAGAACAATTTGCTGAGGGCTATTGAGGCGCAACAGCATCTGTTG
CAACTCACAGTCTGGGGCATCAAGCAGCTCCAGGCAAGAATCCTGGCTGTGGAAAGATACCTAAAGGATC
AACAGCTCCTGGGGATTTGGGGTTGCTCTGGAAAACTCATTTGCACCACTGCTGTGCCTTGGAATGCTAG
TTGGAGTAATAAATCTCTGGAACAGATTTGGAATCACACGACCTGGATGGAGTGGGACAGAGAAATTAAC
AATTACACAAGCTTAATACACTCCTTAATTGAAGAATCGCAAAACCAGCAAGAAAAGAATGAACAAGAAT
TATTGGAATTAGATAAATGGGCAAGTTTGTGGAATTGGTTTAACATAACAAATTGGCTGTGGTATATAAA
ATTATTCATAATGATAGTAGGAGGCTTGGTAGGTTTAAGAATAGTTTTTGCTGTACTTTCTATAGTGAAT
AGAGTTAGGCAGGGATATTCACCATTATCGTTTCAGACCCACCTCCCAACCCCGAGGGGACCCAGAGAGG
GCCTATTTCCCATGATTCCTTCATATTTGCATATACGATACAAGGCTGTTAGAGAGATAATTAGAATTAA
TTTGACTGTAAACACAAAGATATTAGTACAAAATACGTGACGTAGAAAGTAATAATTTCTTGGGTAGTTT
GCAGTTTTAAAATTATGTTTTAAAATGGACTATCATATGCTTACCGTAACTTGAAAGTATTTCGATTTCT
TGGCTTTATATATCTTGTGGAAAGGACGAAACACCGGACCATGGAGCTACATGACAGTTTTAGAGCTAGA
AATAGCAAGTTAAAATAAGGCTAGTCCGTTATCAACTTGAAAAAGTGGCACCGAGTCGGTGCTTTTTTAA
GCTTGGCGTAACTAGATCTTGAGACAAATGGCAGTATTCATCCACAATTTTAAAAGAAAAGGGGGGATTG
GGGGGTACAGTGCAGGGGAAAGAATAGTAGACATAATAGCAACAGACATACAAACTAAAGAATTACAAAA
ACAAATTACAAAAATTCAAAATTTTCGGGTTTATTACAGGGACAGCAGAGATCCACTTTGGCGCCGGCTC
GAGGGGG
