>Addgene plasmid #75813 | STKLD1 gRNA (BRDN0001162456) | depositor partial sequence | sequence record 143273 | Target Sequence
GACCATGGAGCTACATGACA
