>Addgene plasmid #75813 | STKLD1 gRNA (BRDN0001162456) | addgene partial sequence | sequence record 184617 | hU6-F
GTGACGTAGAAAGTAATAATTTCTTGGGTAGTTTGCAGTTTTAAAATTATGTTTTAAAATGGACTATCAT
ATGCTTACCGTAACTTGAAAGTATTTCGATTTCTTGGCTTTATATATCTTGTGGAAAGGACGAAACACCG
GACCATGGAGCTACATGACAGTTTTAGAGCTAGAAATAGCAAGTTAAAATAAGGCTAGTCCGTTATCAAC
TTGAAAAAGTGGCACCGAGTCGGTGCTTTTTTAAGCTTGGCGTAACTAGATCTTGAGACAAATGGCAGTA
TTCATCCACAATTTTAAAAGAAAAGGGGGGATTGGGGGGTACAGTGCAGGGGAAAGAATAGTAGACATAA
TAGCAACAGACATACAAACTAAAGAATTACAAAAACAAATTACAAAAATTCAAAATTTTCGGGTTTATTA
CAGGGACAGCAGAGATCCACTTTGGCGCCGGCTCGAGGGGGCCCGGGTGCAAAGATGGATAAAGTTTTAA
ACAGAGAGGAATCTTTGCAGCTAATGGACCTTCTAGGTCTTGAAAGGAGTGGGAATTGGCTCCGGTGCCC
GTCAGTGGGC
